Addgene plasmid #182685: pcDNA3.1/Zeo(+)_mCherry_TKIT NFL intron3/exon4 linker(WT)-3xFLAG donor
Purpose: Encodes mCherry and contains a donor sequence with a part of Nefl intron 3, whole Nefl exon 4 and linker-3xFLAG. Can be used as a donor plasmid for the tagging of endogenous NFL via TKIT approach.
Depositing lab: Ivana Nikić-Spiegel. Depositing organization: Universitaetsklinikum Tuebingen. Publication: Minimal genetically encoded tags for fluorescent protein labeling in living neurons. Arsic A, Hagemann C, Stajkovic N, Schubert T, Nikic-Spiegel I. Nat Commun. 2022 Jan 14;13(1):314. doi: 10.1038/s41467-022-27956-y. PubMed 35031604.
Backbone
  Vector backbone: pcDNA3.1(+)
  Vector type: Mammalian Expression
  Selectable markers: Zeocin
Growth in bacteria
  Bacterial resistance: Ampicillin, 100 μg/mL
  Growth temperature: 37°C
  Growth strain: DH5alpha
  Copy number: High Copy
Gene/Insert 1
  Gene/Insert name: mouse Nefl intron3-exon4-linker(WT)-3xFLAG donor sequence (alt name: Nefl)
  Species: M. musculus (mouse)
  Entrez Gene: Nefl (a.k.a. CMT2E, NF-L, NF68, Nfl)
  Promoter: NA
  Cloning method: Unknown
  Sequencing primers: 5′ NA; 3′ NA
Gene/Insert 2
  Gene/Insert name: mCherry
  Promoter: CMV
  Cloning method: Unknown
  Sequencing primers: 5′ CMVfw; 3′ NA
Resource information
  A portion of this plasmid was derived from a plasmid made by: The donor sequence that contains Nefl intron 3, Nefl exon 4, linker(WT), and 3xFLAG was synthesized by Eurofins Genomics.
Terms and licenses: Academic/Nonprofit Terms; Industry Terms: Not Available to Industry
How to cite: pcDNA3.1/Zeo(+)_mCherry_TKIT NFL intron3/exon4 linker(WT)-3xFLAG donor was a gift from Ivana Nikić-Spiegel (Addgene plasmid # 182685 ; http://n2t.net/addgene:182685 ; RRID:Addgene_182685)
