[The description below was written by a language model from this plasmid's Addgene catalogue record and pLannotate feature annotations shown in this document.]
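Description:
pcDNA3.1/Zeo(+)_mCherry_TKIT NFL intron3/exon4 linker(WT)-3xFLAG donor is a roughly 6 kb mammalian expression plasmid built on a pcDNA3.1(+)-type backbone. It serves as the donor template for tagging the endogenous mouse neurofilament light chain gene (Nefl) by the TKIT (targeted knock-in with two guides) approach. It is maintained in E. coli as a high-copy plasmid through a ColE1/pUC-type origin with ampicillin resistance (AmpR), and it also carries an f1 origin. For mammalian cells, an SV40 early promoter drives the Sh ble (BleoR) gene with an SV40 poly(A) signal, giving Zeocin selection. An EM7 promoter upstream of the same gene permits its expression in bacteria.

The plasmid carries two functionally separate payloads. The first is a conventional expression cassette in which the CMV enhancer/promoter drives mCherry, terminated by the bGH poly(A) signal. It most likely serves as a fluorescent marker of cells that received the donor, although the record says only that the plasmid encodes mCherry. The second is a promoterless, commercially synthesized donor fragment containing part of Nefl intron 3, all of exon 4, and a "WT" linker followed by 3xFLAG. The feature table annotates only the 3xFLAG portion, located beyond the CMV enhancer, and leaves the genomic Nefl sequence unannotated. In TKIT, guide RNAs generally cut in non-coding regions flanking the target exon, so that the genomic segment is replaced by the donor version and small indels at the junctions fall outside coding sequence. Here this would yield NFL fused at its C-terminus to linker-3xFLAG under native regulation. The nuclease and guide RNAs are not encoded on this plasmid and must be supplied separately.
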