Features (pLannotate 1.2.2; 21 found; start..end, strand, type, name):
     60..81      -  promoter       SV40 promoter (fragment): SV40 enhancer and early promoter
     85..309     -  polyA_signal   bGH poly(A) signal: bovine growth hormone polyadenylation signal
    362..1068    -  CDS            mCherry (fragment): monomeric derivative of DsRed fluorescent protein (Shaner et al., 2004) mammalian codon-optimized
   1096..1114    -  promoter       T7 promoter: promoter for bacteriophage T7 RNA polymerase
   1130..1163    -  LTR            5' LTR (truncated) (fragment): truncated 5' long terminal repeat (LTR) from HIV-1
   1159..1362    -  promoter       CMV promoter: human cytomegalovirus (CMV) immediate early promoter
   1363..1742    -  enhancer       CMV enhancer: human cytomegalovirus immediate early enhancer
   1953..2018    -  CDS            3xFLAG: three tandem FLAG® epitope tags, followed by an enterokinase cleavage site
   2371..2475    +  promoter       AmpR promoter: bla
   2476..3336    +  CDS            AmpR: β-lactamase; bla; confers resistance to ampicillin, carbenicillin, and related antibiotics
   3507..4095    +  rep_origin     ori: high-copy-number ColE1/pMB1/pBR322/pUC origin of replication
   4278..4370    +  CDS            lacI (fragment): lac repressor; lacI; The lac repressor binds to the lac operator to inhibit transcription in E. coli. This inhibition can be relieved by adding lactose or isopropyl-β-D-thiogalactopyranoside (IPTG).
   4383..4404    +  protein_bind   CAP binding site: CAP binding activates transcription in the presence of cAMP. E. coli catabolite activator protein
   4419..4449    +  promoter       lac promoter: promoter for the E. coli lac operon
   4457..4473    +  protein_bind   lac operator: The lac repressor binds to the lac operator to inhibit transcription in E. coli. This inhibition can be relieved by adding lactose or isopropyl-β-D-thiogalactopyranoside (IPTG). lac repressor encoded by lacI
   4546..4667    -  polyA_signal   SV40 poly(A) signal: SV40 polyadenylation signal
   4662..4787    -  CDS            ble (fragment): BLE_KLEPN - Experimental evidence at protein level: Swiss-Prot protein existence level 1. Binding protein with a strong affinity to the bleomycin family of antibiotics. Binds to CL990; an antimitotic-antibiotic compound. From Klebsiella pneumoniae.
   4797..5171    -  CDS            BleoR: antibiotic-binding protein; Sh ble from Streptoalloteichus hindustanus; confers resistance to bleomycin, phleomycin, and Zeocin™
   5190..5237    -  promoter       EM7 promoter: synthetic bacterial promoter&nbsp
   5285..5614    -  promoter       SV40 promoter: SV40 enhancer and early promoter
   5628..39      -  rep_origin     f1 ori (across the origin) (sequence partly withheld): f1 bacteriophage origin of replication; arrow indicates direction of (+) strand synthesis
>Addgene plasmid #182685 | pcDNA3.1/Zeo(+)_mCherry_TKIT NFL intron3/exon4 linker(WT)-3xFLAG donor | addgene full sequence | sequence record 363019 | Addgene NGS Result
[39 nt withheld, positions 1-39]
GGGGATACCCCCTAGAGCCCCAGCTGGTTCTTTCCGCCTCAGAAGCCATAGAGCCCACCGCATCCCCAGC
ATGCCTGCTATTGTCTTCCCAATCCTCCCCCTTGCTGTCCTGCCCCACCCCACCCCCCAGAATAGAATGA
CACCTACTCAGACAATGCGATGCAATTTCCTCATTTTATTAGGAAAGGACAGTGGGAGTGGCACCTTCCA
GGGTCAAGGAAGGCACGGGGGAGGGGCAAACAACAGATGGCTGGCAACTAGAAGGCACAGTCGAGGCTGA
TCAGCGGGTTTAAACGGGCCCTCTAGACTCGAGCGGCCGCTCACTTGTACAGCTCGTCCATGCCGCCGGT
GGAGTGGCGGCCCTCGGCGCGTTCGTACTGTTCCACGATGGTGTAGTCCTCGTTGTGGGAGGTGATGTCC
AACTTGATGTTGACGTTGTAGGCGCCGGGCAGCTGCACGGGCTTCTTGGCCTTGTAGGTGGTCTTGACCT
CAGCGTCGTAGTGGCCGCCGTCCTTCAGCTTCAGCCTCTGCTTGATCTCGCCCTTCAGGGCGCCGTCCTC
GGGGTACATCCGCTCGGAGGAGGCCTCCCAGCCCATGGTCTTCTTCTGCATTACGGGGCCGTCGGAGGGG
AAGTTGGTGCCGCGCAGCTTCACCTTGTAGATGAACTCGCCGTCCTGCAGGGAGGAGTCCTGGGTCACGG
TCACCACGCCGCCGTCCTCGAAGTTCATCACGCGCTCCCACTTGAAGCCCTCGGGGAAGGACAGCTTCAA
GTAGTCGGGGATGTCGGCGGGGTGCTTCACGTAGGCCTTGGAGCCGTACATGAACTGAGGGGACAGGATG
TCCCAGGCGAAGGGCAGGGGGCCACCCTTGGTCACCTTCAGCTTGGCGGTCTGGGTGCCCTCGTAGGGGC
GGCCCTCGCCCTCGCCCTCGATCTCGAACTCGTGGCCGTTCACGGAGCCCTCCATGTGCACCTTGAAGCG
CATGAACTCCTTGATGATGGCCATGTTATCCTCCTCGCCCTTGCTCACCGGCATGGTGCTAGCCAGCTTG
GGTCTCCCTATAGTGAGTCGTATTAATTTCGATAAGCCAGTAAGCAGTGGGTTCTCTAGTTAGCCAGAGA
GCTCTGCTTATATAGACCTCCCACCGTACACGCCTACCGCCCATTTGCGTCAATGGGGCGGAGTTGTTAC
GACATTTTGGAAAGTCCCGTTGATTTTGGTGCCAAAACAAACTCCCATTGACGTCAATGGGGTGGAGACT
TGGAAATCCCCGTGAGTCAAACCGCTATCCACGCCCATTGATGTACTGCCAAAACCGCATCACCATGGTA
ATAGCGATGACTAATACGTAGATGTACTGCCAAGTAGGAAAGTCCCATAAGGTCATGTACTGGGCATAAT
GCCAGGCGGGCCATTTACCGTCATTGACGTCAATAGGGGGCGTACTTGGCATATGATACACTTGATGTAC
TGCCAAGTGGGCAGTTTACCGTAAATACTCCACCCATTGACGTCAATGGAAAGTCCCTATTGGCGTTACT
ATGGGAACATACGTCATTATTGACGTCAATGGGCGGGGGTCGTTGGGCGGTCAGCCAGGCGGGCCATTTA
CCGTAAGTTATGTAACGCGGAACTCCATATATGGGCTATGAACTAATGACCCCGTAATTGATTACTATTA
ATAACTAGTCAATAATCAATGTCAACGCGTATATCTGGCCCGTACATCGCGAAGCAGCGCAAAACGCCTA
ACCCTAAGCAGATTCTTCATGCAATTGACATATCCTTTAGGAGAGTGGGGATGTATTGACTTCTTAATTT
GTATAGGATCTGGAACTCAACTGGTTGGTTGGTGATGAGGTTGACCTGATTGGGGAGAACTTTTCCTGGA
ATAGTTGGGAATAGGGCTCAAAGCTTGTCATCGTCATCCTTGTAATCGATGTCATGATCTTTATAATCAC
CGTCATGGTCTTTGTAGTCAGCGCTTCCAGCGCTACCGGATCCATCTTTCTTCTTAGCCACCTGCTCCTC
TCCAGCACTCTCCTCTTTCTTCTCTTCCTCTTCAGATTCTTTGGTGTCTTCCTCCTCACCCTCACCACCT
TCTTCTTCTTCTTTTGTGTCTTCAGACTCATCCTTGGCAGCTTGAACATAAAAAGAAAATACAAAACTCC
AGGGTAGGTCTAGGCAAACCATTTCTACTGAGGCTTTGTGGGCTAATAATCACTATTGTCAGACTGTGTC
TAAAAACTTCTTGGCCCCACGTATAATTCTGAGATGACTTAGGAGATCTCCCGATCCGTCGACGTCAGGT
GGCACTTTTCGGGGAAATGTGCGCGGAACCCCTATTTGTTTATTTTTCTAAATACATTCAAATATGTATC
CGCTCATGAGACAATAACCCTGATAAATGCTTCAATAATATTGAAAAAGGAAGAGTATGAGTATTCAACA
TTTCCGTGTCGCCCTTATTCCCTTTTTTGCGGCATTTTGCCTTCCTGTTTTTGCTCACCCAGAAACGCTG
GTGAAAGTAAAAGATGCTGAAGATCAGTTGGGTGCACGAGTGGGTTACATCGAACTGGATCTCAACAGCG
GTAAGATCCTTGAGAGTTTTCGCCCCGAAGAACGTTTTCCAATGATGAGCACTTTTAAAGTTCTGCTATG
TGGCGCGGTATTATCCCGTATTGACGCCGGGCAAGAGCAACTCGGTCGCCGCATACACTATTCTCAGAAT
GACTTGGTTGAGTACTCACCAGTCACAGAAAAGCATCTTACGGATGGCATGACAGTAAGAGAATTATGCA
GTGCTGCCATAACCATGAGTGATAACACTGCGGCCAACTTACTTCTGACAACGATCGGAGGACCGAAGGA
GCTAACCGCTTTTTTGCACAACATGGGGGATCATGTAACTCGCCTTGATCGTTGGGAACCGGAGCTGAAT
GAAGCCATACCAAACGACGAGCGTGACACCACGATGCCTGTAGCAATGGCAACAACGTTGCGCAAACTAT
TAACTGGCGAACTACTTACTCTAGCTTCCCGGCAACAATTAATAGACTGGATGGAGGCGGATAAAGTTGC
AGGACCACTTCTGCGCTCGGCCCTTCCGGCTGGCTGGTTTATTGCTGATAAATCTGGAGCCGGTGAGCGT
GGGTCTCGCGGTATCATTGCAGCACTGGGGCCAGATGGTAAGCCCTCCCGTATCGTAGTTATCTACACGA
CGGGGAGTCAGGCAACTATGGATGAACGAAATAGACAGATCGCTGAGATAGGTGCCTCACTGATTAAGCA
TTGGTAACTGTCAGACCAAGTTTACTCATATATACTTTAGATTGATTTAAAACTTCATTTTTAATTTAAA
AGGATCTAGGTGAAGATCCTTTTTGATAATCTCATGACCAAAATCCCTTAACGTGAGTTTTCGTTCCACT
GAGCGTCAGACCCCGTAGAAAAGATCAAAGGATCTTCTTGAGATCCTTTTTTTCTGCGCGTAATCTGCTG
CTTGCAAACAAAAAAACCACCGCTACCAGCGGTGGTTTGTTTGCCGGATCAAGAGCTACCAACTCTTTTT
CCGAAGGTAACTGGCTTCAGCAGAGCGCAGATACCAAATACTGTTCTTCTAGTGTAGCCGTAGTTAGGCC
ACCACTTCAAGAACTCTGTAGCACCGCCTACATACCTCGCTCTGCTAATCCTGTTACCAGTGGCTGCTGC
CAGTGGCGATAAGTCGTGTCTTACCGGGTTGGACTCAAGACGATAGTTACCGGATAAGGCGCAGCGGTCG
GGCTGAACGGGGGGTTCGTGCACACAGCCCAGCTTGGAGCGAACGACCTACACCGAACTGAGATACCTAC
AGCGTGAGCTATGAGAAAGCGCCACGCTTCCCGAAGGGAGAAAGGCGGACAGGTATCCGGTAAGCGGCAG
GGTCGGAACAGGAGAGCGCACGAGGGAGCTTCCAGGGGGAAACGCCTGGTATCTTTATAGTCCTGTCGGG
TTTCGCCACCTCTGACTTGAGCGTCGATTTTTGTGATGCTCGTCAGGGGGGCGGAGCCTATGGAAAAACG
CCAGCAACGCGGCCTTTTTACGGTTCCTGGCCTTTTGCTGGCCTTTTGCTCACATGTTCTTTCCTGCGTT
ATCCCCTGATTCTGTGGATAACCGTATTACCGCCTTTGAGTGAGCTGATACCGCTCGCCGCAGCCGAACG
ACCGAGCGCAGCGAGTCAGTGAGCGAGGAAGCGGAAGAGCGCCCAATACGCAAACCGCCTCTCCCCGCGC
GTTGGCCGATTCATTAATGCAGCTGGCACGACAGGTTTCCCGACTGGAAAGCGGGCAGTGAGCGCAACGC
AATTAATGTGAGTTAGCTCACTCATTAGGCACCCCAGGCTTTACACTTTATGCTTCCGGCTCGTATGTTG
TGTGGAATTGTGAGCGGATAACAATTTCACACAGGAAACAGCTATGACCATGATTACGCCAAGCTCTAGC
TAGAGGTCGACGGTATACAGACATGATAAGATACATTGATGAGTTTGGACAAACCACAACTAGAATGCAG
TGAAAAAAATGCTTTATTTGTGAAATTTGTGATGCTATTGCTTTATTTGTAACCATTATAAGCTGCAATA
AACAAGTTGGGGTGGGCGAAGAACTCCAGCATGAGATCCCCGCGCTGGAGGATCATCCAGCCGGCGTCCC
GGAAAACGATTCCGAAGCCCAACCTTTCATAGAAGGCGGCGGTGGAATCGAAATCTCGTAGCACGTGTCA
GTCCTGCTCCTCGGCCACGAAGTGCACGCAGTTGCCGGCCGGGTCGCGCAGGGCGAACTCCCGCCCCCAC
GGCTGCTCGCCGATCTCGGTCATGGCCGGCCCGGAGGCGTCCCGGAAGTTCGTGGACACGACCTCCGACC
ACTCGGCGTACAGCTCGTCCAGGCCGCGCACCCACACCCAGGCCAGGGTGTTGTCCGGCACCACCTGGTC
CTGGACCGCGCTGATGAACAGGGTCACGTCGTCCCGGACCACACCGGCGAAGTCGTCCTCCACGAAGTCC
CGGGAGAACCCGAGCCGGTCGGTCCAGAACTCGACCGCTCCGGCGACGTCGCGCGCGGTGAGCACCGGAA
CGGCACTGGTCAACTTGGCCATGGTTTAGTTCCTCACCTTGTCGTATTATACTATGCCGATATACTATGC
CGATGATTAATTGTCAACACGTGCTGATCAGATCCGAAAATGGATATACAAGCTCCCGGGAGCTTTTTGC
AAAAGCCTAGGCCTCCAAAAAAGCCTCCTCACTACTTCTGGAATAGCTCAGAGGCAGAGGCGGCCTCGGC
CTCTGCATAAATAAAAAAAATTAGTCAGCCATGGGGCGGAGAATGGGCGGAACTGGGCGGAGTTAGGGGC
GGGATGGGCGGAGTTAGGGGCGGGACTATGGTTGCTGACTAATTGAGATGCATGCTTTGCATACTTCTGC
CTGCTGGGGAGCCTGGGGACTTTCCACACCTGGTTGCTGACTAATTGAGATGCATGCTTTGCATACTTCT
GCCTGCTGGGGAGCCTGGGGACTTTCCACACCCTAACTGACACACATTCCACAGAATTAATTCGCGTTAA
ATTTTTGTTAAATCAGCTCATTTTTTAACCAATAGGCCGAAATCGGCAAAATCCCTTATAAATCAAAAGA
ATAGACCGAGATAGGGT
[37 nt withheld, positions 5727-5763]
AAAGAACGTGGACTCCAACGTCAAAGG
[49 nt withheld, positions 5791-5839]
T
[91 nt withheld, positions 5841-5931]
G
[85 nt withheld, positions 5933-6017]
